>Addgene plasmid #215922 | psiCHECK-1-BRAF_Mut1-CM | addgene full sequence | sequence record 443578 | Addgene NGS Result
AGATCTGCGCAGCACCATGGCCTGAAATAACCTCTGAAAGAGGAACTTGGTTAGGTACCTTCTGAGGCGG
AAAGAACCAGCTGTGGAATGTGTGTCAGTTAGGGTGTGGAAAGTCCCCAGGCTCCCCAGCAGGCAGAAGT
ATGCAAAGCATGCATCTCAATTAGTCAGCAACCAGGTGTGGAAAGTCCCCAGGCTCCCCAGCAGGCAGAA
GTATGCAAAGCATGCATCTCAATTAGTCAGCAACCATAGTCCCGCCCCTAACTCCGCCCATCCCGCCCCT
AACTCCGCCCAGTTCCGCCCATTCTCCGCCCCATGGCTGACTAATTTTTTTTATTTATGCAGAGGCCGAG
GCCGCCTCGGCCTCTGAGCTATTCCAGAAGTAGTGAGGAGGCTTTTTTGGAGGCCTAGGCTTTTGCAAAA
AGCTTGATTCTTCTGACACAACAGTCTCGAACTTAAGCTGCAGAAGTTGGTCGTGAGGCACTGGGCAGGT
AAGTATCAAGGTTACAAGACAGGTTTAAGGAGACCAATAGAAACTGGGCTTGTCGAGACAGAGAAGACTC
TTGCGTTTCTGATAGGCACCTATTGGTCTTACTGACATCCACTTTGCCTTTCTCTCCACAGGTGTCCACT
CCCAGTTCAATTACAGCTCTTAAGGCTAGAGTACTTAATACGACTCACTATAGGCTAGCCACCATGGCTT
CCAAGGTGTACGACCCCGAGCAACGCAAACGCATGATCACTGGGCCTCAGTGGTGGGCTCGCTGCAAGCA
AATGAACGTGCTGGACTCCTTCATCAACTACTATGATTCCGAGAAGCACGCCGAGAACGCCGTGATTTTT
CTGCATGGTAACGCTGCCTCCAGCTACCTGTGGAGGCACGTCGTGCCTCACATCGAGCCCGTGGCTAGAT
GCATCATCCCTGATCTGATCGGAATGGGTAAGTCCGGCAAGAGCGGGAATGGCTCATATCGCCTCCTGGA
TCACTACAAGTACCTCACCGCTTGGTTCGAGCTGCTGAACCTTCCAAAGAAAATCATCTTTGTGGGCCAC
GACTGGGGGGCTTGTCTGGCCTTTCACTACTCCTACGAGCACCAAGACAAGATCAAGGCCATCGTCCATG
CTGAGAGTGTCGTGGACGTGATCGAGTCCTGGGACGAGTGGCCTGACATCGAGGAGGATATCGCCCTGAT
CAAGAGCGAAGAGGGCGAGAAAATGGTGCTTGAGAATAACTTCTTCGTCGAGACCATGCTCCCAAGCAAG
ATCATGCGGAAACTGGAGCCTGAGGAGTTCGCTGCCTACCTGGAGCCATTCAAGGAGAAGGGCGAGGTTA
GACGGCCTACCCTCTCCTGGCCTCGCGAGATCCCTCTCGTTAAGGGAGGCAAGCCCGACGTCGTCCAGAT
TGTCCGCAACTACAACGCCTACCTTCGGGCCAGCGACGATCTGCCTAAGATGTTCATCGAGTCCGACCCT
GGGTTCTTTTCCAACGCTATTGTCGAGGGAGCTAAGAAGTTCCCTAACACCGAGTTCGTGAAGGTGAAGG
GCCTCCACTTCAGCCAGGAGGACGCTCCAGATGAAATGGGTAAGTACATCAAGAGCTTCGTGGAGCGCGT
GCTGAAGAACGAGCAGTAATTCTAGGCGATCGCTCGAGGTGATGTGGCAGTGAAAATGTTGAATGCTCAG
CAGTTACAAGAATTCGTTTAAACCTAGAGCGGCCGCTGGCCGCAATAAAATATCTTTATTTTCATTACAT
CTGTGTGTTGGTTTTTTGTGTGAGGATCCAGGTGGCACTTTTCGGGGAAATGTGCGCGGAACCCCTATTT
GTTTATTTTTCTAAATACATTCAAATATGTATCCGCTCATGAGACAATAACCCTGATAAATGCTTCAATA
ATATTGAAAAAGGAAGAGTATGAGTATTCAACATTTCCGTGTCGCCCTTATTCCCTTTTTTGCGGCATTT
TGCCTTCCTGTTTTTGCTCACCCAGAAACGCTGGTGAAAGTAAAAGATGCTGAAGATCAGTTGGGTGCAC
GAGTGGGTTACATCGAACTGGATCTCAACAGCGGTAAGATCCTTGAGAGTTTTCGCCCCGAAGAACGTTT
TCCAATGATGAGCACTTTTAAAGTTCTGCTATGTGGCGCGGTATTATCCCGTATTGACGCCGGGCAAGAG
CAACTCGGTCGCCGCATACACTATTCTCAGAATGACTTGGTTGAGTACTCACCAGTCACAGAAAAGCATC
TTACGGATGGCATGACAGTAAGAGAATTATGCAGTGCTGCCATAACCATGAGTGATAACACTGCGGCCAA
CTTACTTCTGACAACGATCGGAGGACCGAAGGAGCTAACCGCTTTTTTGCACAACATGGGGGATCATGTA
ACTCGCCTTGATCGTTGGGAACCGGAGCTGAATGAAGCCATACCAAACGACGAGCGTGACACCACGATGC
CTGTAGCAATGGCAACAACGTTGCGCAAACTATTAACTGGCGAACTACTTACTCTAGCTTCCCGGCAACA
ATTAATAGACTGGATGGAGGCGGATAAAGTTGCAGGACCACTTCTGCGCTCGGCCCTTCCGGCTGGCTGG
TTTATTGCTGATAAATCTGGAGCCGGTGAGCGTGGGTCTCGCGGTATCATTGCAGCACTGGGGCCAGATG
GTAAGCCCTCCCGTATCGTAGTTATCTACACGACGGGGAGTCAGGCAACTATGGATGAACGAAATAGACA
GATCGCTGAGATAGGTGCCTCACTGATTAAGCATTGGTAACTGTCAGACCAAGTTTACTCATATATACTT
TAGATTGATTTAAAACTTCATTTTTAATTTAAAAGGATCTAGGTGAAGATCCTTTTTGATAATCTCATGA
CCAAAATCCCTTAACGTGAGTTTTCGTTCCACTGAGCGTCAGACCCCGTAGAAAAGATCAAAGGATCTTC
TTGAGATCCTTTTTTTCTGCGCGTAATCTGCTGCTTGCAAACAAAAAAACCACCGCTACCAGCGGTGGTT
TGTTTGCCGGATCAAGAGCTACCAACTCTTTTTCCGAAGGTAACTGGCTTCAGCAGAGCGCAGATACCAA
ATACTGTTCTTCTAGTGTAGCCGTAGTTAGGCCACCACTTCAAGAACTCTGTAGCACCGCCTACATACCT
CGCTCTGCTAATCCTGTTACCAGTGGCTGCTGCCAGTGGCGATAAGTCGTGTCTTACCGGGTTGGACTCA
AGACGATAGTTACCGGATAAGGCGCAGCGGTCGGGCTGAACGGGGGGTTCGTGCACACAGCCCAGCTTGG
AGCGAACGACCTACACCGAACTGAGATACCTACAGCGTGAGCTATGAGAAAGCGCCACGCTTCCCGAAGG
GAGAAAGGCGGACAGGTATCCGGTAAGCGGCAGGGTCGGAACAGGAGAGCGCACGAGGGAGCTTCCAGGG
GGAAACGCCTGGTATCTTTATAGTCCTGTCGGGTTTCGCCACCTCTGACTTGAGCGTCGATTTTTGTGAT
GCTCGTCAGGGGGGCGGAGCCTATGGAAAAACGCCAGCAACGCGGCCTTTTTACGGTTCCTGGCCTTTTG
CTGGCCTTTTGCTCACATGGCTCGAC
Features (pLannotate 1.2.2; 8 found; start..end, strand, type, name):
     62..419     +  promoter       SV40 promoter: SV40 enhancer and early promoter
    489..621     +  intron         chimeric intron: chimera between introns from human β-globin and immunoglobulin heavy chain genes
    666..684     +  promoter       T7 promoter: promoter for bacteriophage T7 RNA polymerase
    694..1629    +  CDS            hRluc: Renilla luciferase human codon-optimized
   1724..1772    +  polyA_signal   poly(A) signal: synthetic polyadenylation signal
   1805..1909    +  promoter       AmpR promoter: bla
   1910..2770    +  CDS            AmpR: β-lactamase; bla; confers resistance to ampicillin, carbenicillin, and related antibiotics
   2941..3529    +  rep_origin     ori: high-copy-number ColE1/pMB1/pBR322/pUC origin of replication
