[The description below was written by a language model from this plasmid's Addgene catalogue record and pLannotate feature annotations shown in this document.]
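Description:
psiCHECK-1-BRAF_Mut1-CM is a mammalian expression reporter plasmid built on the psiCHECK-1 backbone and designed to measure the silencing activity of an siRNA directed against human BRAF. It is maintained in E. coli through a high-copy ColE1/pUC-type origin of replication and selected with ampicillin via the β-lactamase (AmpR) gene and its own bla promoter. No mammalian selection marker is annotated, which is consistent with transient transfection use.

The reporter unit is driven by the SV40 enhancer and early promoter, followed by a chimeric β-globin/immunoglobulin heavy chain intron that promotes efficient processing and expression of the transcript. A T7 promoter lies just upstream of the coding sequence and would allow in vitro transcription. The coding sequence is hRluc, a human codon-optimized Renilla luciferase, and the transcript is terminated by a synthetic polyadenylation signal. According to the catalogue entry, the insert is a single complete-matched (CM) target sequence for the siRNA called siBRAF_Mut1, placed in the luciferase 3'UTR. The feature table does not annotate this short element, though a gap between the end of hRluc and the poly(A) signal fits that location. The exact cloning sites are not recorded.

When the matching siRNA is co-delivered, RNAi-mediated cleavage of the fusion transcript lowers Renilla luciferase output, giving a quantitative readout of knockdown efficiency. The associated work concerns knockdown of a 15-bp deletion-type BRAF mRNA in pancreatic ductal adenocarcinoma cells, so the target presumably represents that mutant form. Because psiCHECK-1 carries only the Renilla reporter, no second luciferase for normalization is present on this plasmid.
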