Addgene plasmid #215922: psiCHECK-1-BRAF_Mut1-CM
Purpose: This plasmid encodes luciferase which has siRNA binding sites in 3'UTR for detecting the siRNA silencing activity.
Depositing lab: Kumiko Ui-Tei. Depositing organization: The University of Tokyo. Publication: Knockdown of 15-bp Deletion-Type v-raf Murine Sarcoma Viral Oncogene Homolog B1 mRNA in Pancreatic Ductal Adenocarcinoma Cells Repressed Cell Growth In Vitro and Tumor Volume In Vivo. Song J, Kobayashi Y, Asano Y, Sato A, Taniguchi H, Ui-Tei K. Cancers (Basel). 2022 Jun 28;14(13):3162. doi: 10.3390/cancers14133162. PubMed 35804932.
Backbone
  Vector backbone: psiCHECK-1
  Vector type: Mammalian Expression
Growth in bacteria
  Bacterial resistance: Ampicillin, 100 μg/mL
  Growth temperature: 37°C
  Growth strain: DH5alpha
  Copy number: High Copy
Gene/Insert
  Gene/Insert name: one complete-matched (CM) sequence of siBRAF_ Mut1
  Species: H. sapiens (human)
  Mutation: BRAF
  Entrez Gene: BRAF (a.k.a. B-RAF1, B-raf, BRAF-1, BRAF1, NS7, RAFB1)
  Cloning method: Restriction Enzyme; 5′ cloning site Unknown (unknown if destroyed)
Terms and licenses: Academic/Nonprofit Terms; Industry Terms: Not Available to Industry
How to cite: psiCHECK-1-BRAF_Mut1-CM was a gift from Kumiko Ui-Tei (Addgene plasmid # 215922 ; http://n2t.net/addgene:215922 ; RRID:Addgene_215922)
