>Addgene plasmid #215922 | psiCHECK-1-BRAF_Mut1-CM | depositor partial sequence | sequence record 440625 | psiCHECK-1-BRAF_Mut1-CM sequence 47 bps
TCGAGGTGATGTGGCAGTGAAAATGTTGAATGCTCAGCAGTTACAAG
